Addgene plasmid #219772: M6667
Purpose: MoClo-compatible Level 0 vector carrying terminator ORCA3
Depositing lab: Karen Sarkisyan. Depositing organization: Light Bio. Publication: Non-invasive imaging of salicylic and jasmonic acid activities in planta. Balakireva AV, Karataeva TA, Karampelias M, Mitiouchkina TY, Macháček J, Shakhova ES, Perfilov MM, Belozerova OA, Palkina KA, Drazna N, Vondrakova Z, Fleiss A, Fakhranurova LI, Markina NM, Morozov VV, Bugaeva EN, Delnova GM, Choob VV, Yampolsky IV, Petrášek J, Mishin AS, Sarkisyan KS. bioRxiv 2025.02.17.636591; doi: https://doi.org/10.1101/2025.02.17.636591.
Backbone
  Vector backbone: MoClo Level 0
  Backbone size w/o insert (bp): 2247
  Vector type: Plant Expression, Synthetic Biology
Growth in bacteria
  Bacterial resistance: Spectinomycin, 50 μg/mL
  Growth temperature: 37°C
  Growth strain: DH5alpha
  Copy number: High Copy
Gene/Insert
  Gene/Insert name: Terminator ORCA3
  Species: Synthetic
  Insert size (bp): 427
  Cloning method: Restriction Enzyme; 5′ cloning site BsaI (destroyed during cloning); 3′ cloning site BsaI (destroyed during cloning)
  Sequencing primers: 5′ cttttgctggccttttgctc; 3′ ggttaatgtcatgataataatggt
Terms and licenses: Academic/Nonprofit Terms; Industry Terms: Not Available to Industry
Depositor comments: Please visit https://doi.org/10.1101/2025.02.17.636591 for bioRxiv preprint.
How to cite: M6667 was a gift from Karen Sarkisyan (Addgene plasmid # 219772 ; http://n2t.net/addgene:219772 ; RRID:Addgene_219772)
