[The description below was written by a language model from this plasmid's Addgene catalogue record and pLannotate feature annotations shown in this document.]
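Description:
M6667 is a MoClo-compatible Level 0 part plasmid that stores a single standardized genetic element, the ORCA3 terminator, for Golden Gate assembly of plant expression constructs. The record lists the insert as a 427 bp sequence of synthetic origin placed in a 2,247 bp MoClo Level 0 backbone, giving a sequenced plasmid of 2,676 nt. The part was cloned through BsaI sites that the record marks as destroyed during cloning. The overhangs that define its position in the assembly standard are not stated.

The plasmid is maintained in E. coli at high copy from a ColE1/pMB1/pUC-type origin. It is selected with spectinomycin through the aadA aminoglycoside adenylyltransferase gene, which appears to be driven by the annotated bla (AmpR) promoter lying upstream in the same orientation. The short gentamicin acetyltransferase and integrase fragments flanking aadA are most likely remnants of the integron-derived cassette from which this marker is commonly taken. The brief lacI and baculovirus ORF603 matches look like incidental partial hits rather than functional elements. The automated annotation does not label the terminator itself, which presumably lies in the unannotated region between the resistance cassette and the origin.

As a Level 0 module, M6667 has no promoter or coding sequence for plant expression. It is meant to be combined with promoter and coding-sequence parts to build complete transcription units, where it supplies the 3′ transcription termination region. The associated work concerns non-invasive imaging of salicylic and jasmonic acid activity in plants, which suggests that the terminator was used in hormone-responsive reporter constructs, although the record does not describe specific assemblies.
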