Features (pLannotate 1.2.2; 7 found; start..end, strand, type, name):
     10..798     -  CDS            aadA: S3AD_ECOLX - Experimental evidence at protein level: Swiss-Prot protein existence level 1. Mediates bacterial resistance to the antibiotics streptomycin and spectinomycin. From Escherichia coli.
    805..861     -  CDS            GmR (fragment): gentamycin acetyltransferase; aacC1; confers resistance to gentamycin
    949..1029    +  CDS            int (fragment): INT2_ECOLX - Protein inferred from homology: Swiss-Prot protein existence level 3. Putative integrase believed to be involved in the insertion of antibiotic resistance genes into plasmids and transposons. From Escherichia coli.
   1020..1124    -  promoter       AmpR promoter: bla
   1297..1312    +  CDS            ORF603 (fragment): baculovirus ORF603 protein
   1655..1741    -  CDS            lacI (fragment): LACI_ECOLI - Experimental evidence at protein level: Swiss-Prot protein existence level 1. Repressor of the lactose operon. Binds allolactose as an inducer. From Escherichia coli (strain K12).
   1924..2512    -  rep_origin     ori: high-copy-number ColE1/pMB1/pBR322/pUC origin of replication
>Addgene plasmid #219772 | M6667 | addgene full sequence | sequence record 437301 | Addgene NGS Result
TGACAGTTATTTGCCGACTACCTTGGTGATCTCGCCTTTTACGTAATGGACAAATTCTTCCAACTGATCT
GCGCGCGAGGCCAAGCGATCTTCTTCTTGTCCAAGATAAGCCTGTCTAGCTTCAAGTATGACGGGCTGAT
ACTGGGCCGGCAGGCGCTCCATTGCCCAGTCGGCAGCGACATCCTTCGGCGCGATTTTGCCGGTTACTGC
GCTGTACCAAATGCGGGACAACGTAAGCACTACATTTCGCTCATCGCCAGCCCAGTCGGGCGGCGAGTTC
CATAGCGTTAAGGTTTCATTTAGCGCCTCAAATAGATCCTGTTCAGGAACCGGATCAAAGAGTTCCTCCG
CCGCTGGACCTACCAAGGCAACGCTATGTTCTCTTGCTTTTGTCAGCAAGATAGCCAGATCAATGTCGAT
CGTGGCTGGCTCGAAGATACCTGCAAGAATGTCATTGCGCTGCCATTCTCCAAATTGCAGTTCGCGCTTA
GCTGGATAACGCCACGGAATGATGTCGTCGTGCACAACAATGGTGACTTCTACAGCGCGGAGAATCTCGC
TCTCTCCAGGGGAAGCCGAAGTTTCCAAAAGGTCGTTGATCAAAGCTCGCCGCGTTGTTTCATCAAGCCT
TACGGTCACCGTAACCAGCAAATCAATATCGCTGTGTGGCTTCAGGCCGCCATCCACTGCGGAGCCGTAC
AAATGTACGGCCAGCAACGTCGGTTCGAGATGGCGCTCGATGACGCCAACTACCTCTGATAGTTGAGTCG
ATACTTCGGCGATCACCGCTTCCCTCATGATGTTTAACTTTGTTTTAGGGCGACTGCCCTGCTGCGTAAC
ATCGTTGCTGCTCCATAACATCAAACATCGACCCACGGCGTAACGCGCTTGCTGCTTGGATGCCCGAGGC
ATAGACTGTACCCCAAAAAAAAACAGTCATAACAAGCCATGAAAACCGCCACTGCGCCGTTACCACCGCT
GCGTTCGGTCAAGGTTCTGGACCAGTTGCGTGAGCGCATACTCTTCCTTTTTCAATATTATTGAAGCATT
TATCAGGGTTATTGTCTCATGAGCGGATACATATTTGAATGTATTTAGAAAAATAAACAAATAGGGGTTC
CGCGCACATTTCCCCGAAAAGTGCCACCTGACGTCTAAGAAACCATTATTATCATGACATTAACCTATAA
AAATAGGCGTATCACGAGGCCCTTTCGTCCACTGAAGAGCCACTTCGTGGTCTCAAGCGTCTAGATTACC
GAATTAGATTTATCTATACCCCTATTGATTTTTCTTAATATAATTTTATTTTTTAAAAAATGAAGAGATT
GTAATTGTATTTGGGTCTTCGAAACTCGTGACTGTCTAGCTGATCGAAGACCAATTTAATTTAATTAATG
CTTTGGTAACCTCACACCGTGGGTAGCTTGCTCATCTACTTAGTTAAAAATAATAATAAAAAAATTGTGT
AATTCATCATCAATAAATTCATAAGCATTAAAATGATTTTGTGAACTTTTTTGGATATAAAATTTTGTAC
ATTCCAAAGATTTAAAAAAGAACATCGATGAAGTTAATAATTTTACAATGAGGGATTATCGGGCTTAACA
AAAACCACGTAATAATCTCTCATTTCACAGAATTTTTTTAATCCTCCACTTTTAATAATTAAAAGCTGAG
ACCACAGAGTGATTAATGAATCGGCCAACGCGCGGGGAGAGGCGGTTTGCGTATTGGGCGCTCTTCCGCT
TCCTCGCTCACTGACTCGCTGCGCTCGGTCGTTCGGCTGCGGCGAGCGGTATCAGCTCACTCAAAGGCGG
TAATACGGTTATCCACAGAATCAGGGGATAACGCAGGAAAGAACATGTGAGCAAAAGGCCAGCAAAAGGC
CAGGAACCGTAAAAAGGCCGCGTTGCTGGCGTTTTTCCATAGGCTCCGCCCCCCTGACGAGCATCACAAA
AATCGACGCTCAAGTCAGAGGTGGCGAAACCCGACAGGACTATAAAGATACCAGGCGTTTCCCCCTGGAA
GCTCCCTCGTGCGCTCTCCTGTTCCGACCCTGCCGCTTACCGGATACCTGTCCGCCTTTCTCCCTTCGGG
AAGCGTGGCGCTTTCTCATAGCTCACGCTGTAGGTATCTCAGTTCGGTGTAGGTCGTTCGCTCCAAGCTG
GGCTGTGTGCACGAACCCCCCGTTCAGCCCGACCGCTGCGCCTTATCCGGTAACTATCGTCTTGAGTCCA
ACCCGGTAAGACACGACTTATCGCCACTGGCAGCAGCCACTGGTAACAGGATTAGCAGAGCGAGGTATGT
AGGCGGTGCTACAGAGTTCTTGAAGTGGTGGCCTAACTACGGCTACACTAGAAGAACAGTATTTGGTATC
TGCGCTCTGCTGAAGCCAGTTACCTTCGGAAAAAGAGTTGGTAGCTCTTGATCCGGCAAACAAACCACCG
CTGGTAGCGGTGGTTTTTTTGTTTGCAAGCAGCAGATTACGCGCAGAAAAAAAGGATCTCAAGAAGATCC
TTTGATCTTTTCTACGGGGTCTGACGCTCAGTGGAACGAAAACTCACGTTAAGGGATTTTGGTCATGAGA
TTATCAAAAAGGATCTTCACCTAGATCCTTTTAAATTAAAAATGAAGTTTTAAATCAATCTAAAGTATAT
ATGAGTAAACTTGGTC
